>Addgene plasmid #174356 | C278 | addgene full sequence | sequence record 343590 | Addgene NGS Result
CTAGCGAATTCGAATTTGCCACCATGACGTACTTCCCGGAGGAGGTGGTGGAGCACATCTTCAGCTTCCT
GCCGGCGCAGCGCGACCGCAACACGGTCTCGCTCGTCTGCAAGGTGTGGTACGAGATCGAGAGGCTGAGC
CGCCGCGGCGTCTTCGTGGGCAACTGCTACGCCGTGCGCGCCGGCCGCGTCGCCGCGCGGTTCCCCAACG
TGCGGGCGCTCACGGTGAAGGGGAAGCCCCACTTCGCCGACTTCAACCTCGTGCCCCCCGACTGGGGCGG
CTACGCGGGGCCGTGGATCGAGGCGGCCGCGAGGGGATGCCACGGCCTGGAGGAGCTCAGGATGAAGCGG
ATGGTGGTGTCCGACGAGAGCCTCGAGCTGCTGGCTCGCTCGTTCCCGCGGTTCAGGGCTCTTGTTCTTA
TCAGCTGCGAGGGGTTCAGCACTGACGGGCTAGCCGCCGTCGCGAGCCATTGCAAGCTTCTGAGGGAGTT
GGATTTGCAGGAAAATGAAGTGGAGGATCGAGGGCCTAGGTGGCTTTCCTGCTTCCCTGATTCCTGCACA
TCACTTGTCTCATTGAATTTTGCCTGCATCAAAGGGGAGGTTAATGCTGGTTCACTGGAGAGACTTGTTA
GCAGGTCCCCAAACCTGCGGAGTTTGAGGCTGAATCGATCTGTATCGGTAGATACACTTGCAAAGATACT
ACTGCGTACCCCTAACTTGGAGGATTTGGGGACAGGGAATTTGACAGATGACTTCCAAACTGAGTCCTAC
TTTAAGCTTACCAGTGCTCTGGAGAAATGCAAGATGTTGAGGAGTTTGTCTGGATTCTGGGATGCTTCTC
CTGTTTGCCTGTCATTTATCTACCCCCTGTGTGCTCAACTGACAGGATTGAACTTGAGCTATGCACCCAC
ACTTGATGCTTCTGACCTTACAAAAATGATTAGCCGCTGTGTGAAGCTCCAACGCCTTTGGGTACTGGAT
TGTATCTCGGACAAAGGCTTGCAAGTGGTGGCCTCCAGTTGCAAAGACTTGCAAGAACTCAGGGTATTTC
CATCAGATTTCTACGTAGCTGGTTATTCTGCAGTGACAGAGGAGGGACTTGTTGCAGTATCCTTGGGCTG
TCCAAAACTGAACTCACTACTGTACTTCTGTCACCAAATGACTAATGCTGCACTAGTTACTGTCGCCAAG
AACTGTCCAAATTTCACACGATTCAGACTTTGTATTCTTGAGCCAGGGAAGCCTGATGTTGTGACAAGCC
AACCATTAGATGAAGGCTTTGGAGCTATTGTTCGTGAGTGCAAGGGATTACAACGTTTGTCAATATCTGG
TCTTCTCACAGACAAAGTTTTCATGTATATTGGGAAATATGCAAAACAACTTGAGATGCTTTCTATAGCA
TTTGCTGGTGACAGTGATAAGGGTATGATGCATGTTATGAATGGATGCAAGAATTTAAGGAAACTGGAGA
TAAGAGATAGCCCGTTTGGTGATGCTGCACTCTTGGGGAATTTTGCTAGGTACGAGACAATGCGATCCCT
TTGGATGTCATCTTGCAATGTCACGTTAAAGGGGTGCCAAGTCCTTGCGTCAAAGATGCCGATGCTCAAT
GTTGAGGTCATAAATGAGCGGGATGGTAGCAATGAAATGGAGGAAAACCATGGAGATCTGCCTAAAGTGG
AGAAATTATATGTGTACCGCACAACTGCTGGGGCGAGGGATGATGCACCAAATTTTGTTAAAATCCTAGT
CGACTCCGGTTCTGCTGCTAGTGGTGAACAAAAGTTGATTTCTGAAGAAGATTTGAACGGTGAACAAAAG
CTAATCTCCGAGGAAGACTTGAACGGTGAACAAAAATTAATCTCAGAAGAAGACTTGAACGGATCCTCTA
GAGGTGAACAAAAGTTGATTTCTGAAGAAGATTTGTGAAAGGGTTCGATCCCTACCGGTTAGTAATGAGT
TTAAACGGGGGAGGCTAACTGAAACACGGAAGGAGACAATACCGGAAGGAACCCGCGCTATGACGGCAAT
AAAAAGACAGAATAAAACGCACGGGTGTTGGGTCGTTTGTTCATAAACGCGGGGTTCGGTCCCAGGGCTG
GCACTCTGTCGATACCCCACCGAGACCCCATTGGGGCCAATACGCCCGCGTTTCTTCCTTTTCCCCACCC
CACCCCCCAAGTTCGGGTGAAGGCCCAGGGCTCGCAGCCAACGTCGGGGCGGCAGGCCCTGCCATAGCAG
ATCTGCGAAATCGGATCCAGCTGAATCTAAGTGGATCTGCGATCGCTCCGGTGCCCGTCAGTGGGCAGAG
CGCACATCGCCCACAGTCCCCGAGAAGTTGGGGGGAGGGGTCGGCAATTGAACGGGTGCCTAGAGAAGGT
GGCGCGGGGTAAACTGGGAAAGTGATGTCGTGTACTGGCTCCGCCTTTTTCCCGAGGGTGGGGGAGAACC
GTATATAAGTGCAGTAGTCGCCGTGAACGTTCTTTTTCGCAACGGGTTTGCCGCCAGAACACAGCTGAAG
CTTCGAGGGGCTCGCATCTCTCCTTCACGCGCCCGCCGCCCTACCTGAGGCCGCCATCCACGCCGGTTGA
GTCGCGTTCTGCCGCCTCCCGCCTGTGGTGCCTCCTGAACTGCGTCCGCCGTCTAGGTAAGTTTAAAGCT
CAGGTCGAGACCGGGCCTTTGTCCGGCGCTCCCTTGGAGCCTACCTAGACTCAGCCGGCTCTCCACGCTT
TGCCTGACCCTGCTTGCTCAACTCTACGTCTTTGTTTCGTTTTCTGTTCTGCGCCGTTACAGATCTAAGC
TGTGACCGGCGCCTACTCTAGAGCCGCCATGTCTAGACTGGACAAGAGCAAAGTCATAAACTCTGCTCTG
GAATTACTCAATGGAGTCGGTATCGAAGGCCTGACGACAAGGAAACTCGCTCAAAAGCTGGGAGTTGAGC
AGCCTACCCTGTACTGGCACGTGAAGAACAAGCGGGCCCTGCTCGATGCCCTGCCAATCGAGATGCTGGA
CAGGCATCATACCCACTCCTGCCCCCTGGAAGGCGAGTCATGGCAAGACTTTCTGCGGAACAACGCCAAG
TCATACCGCTGTGCTCTCCTCTCACATCGCGACGGGGCTAAAGTGCATCTCGGCACCCGCCCAACAGAGA
AACAGTACGAAACCCTGGAAAATCAGCTCGCGTTCCTGTGTCAGCAAGGCTTCTCCCTGGAGAACGCACT
GTACGCTCTGTCCGCCGTGGGCCACTTTACACTGGGCTGCGTATTGGAGGAACAGGAGCATCAAGTAGCA
AAAGAGGAAAGAGAGACACCTACCACCGATTCTATGCCCCCACTTCTGAAACAAGCAATTGAGCTGTTCG
ACCGGCAGGGAGCCGAACCTGCCTTCCTTTTCGGCCTGGAACTAATCATATGTGGCCTGGAGAAACAGCT
AAAGTGCGAAAGCGGCGGGCCGACCGACGCCCTTGACGATTTTGACTTAGACATGCTCCCAGCCGATGCC
CTTGACGACTTTGACCTTGATATGCTGCCTGCTGACGCTCTTGACGATTTTGACCTTGACATGCTCCCCG
GGGAGGGCAGAGGAAGTCTTCTAACATGCGGTGACGTGGAGGAGAATCCCGGCCCTATGACCGAGTACAA
GCCCACGGTGCGCCTCGCCACCCGCGACGACGTCATGGGATCGGCCATTGAACAAGATGGATTGCACGCA
GGTTCTCCGGCCGCTTGGGTGGAGAGGCTATTCGGCTATGACTGGGCACAACAGACAATCGGCTGCTCTG
ATGCCGCCGTGTTCCGGCTGTCAGCGCAGGGGCGCCCGGTTCTTTTTGTCAAGACCGACCTGTCCGGTGC
CCTGAATGAACTGCAGGACGAGGCAGCGCGGCTATCGTGGCTGGCCACGACGGGCGTTCCTTGCGCAGCT
GTGCTCGACGTTGTCACTGAAGCGGGAAGGGACTGGCTGCTATTGGGCGAAGTGCCGGGGCAGGATCTCC
TGTCATCTCACCTTGCTCCTGCCGAGAAAGTATCCATCATGGCTGATGCAATGCGGCGGCTGCATACGCT
TGATCCGGCTACCTGCCCATTCGACCACCAAGCGAAACATCGCATCGAGCGAGCACGTACTCGGATGGAA
GCCGGTCTTGTCGATCAGGATGATCTGGACGAAGAGCATCAGGGGCTCGCGCCAGCCGAACTGTTCGCCA
GGCTCAAGGCGCGCATGCCCGACGGCGATGATCTCGTCGTGACCCATGGCGATGCCTGCTTGCCGAATAT
CATGGTGGAAAATGGCCGCTTTTCTGGATTCATCGACTGTGGCCGGCTGGGTGTGGCGGACCGCTATCAG
GACATAGCGTTGGCTACCCGTGATATTGCTGAAGAGCTTGGCGGCGAATGGGCTGACCGCTTCCTCGTGC
TTTACGGTATCGCCGCTCCCGATTCGCAGCGCATCGCCTTCTATCGCCTTCTTGACGAGTTCTTCTGAGA
CGTCGAGGTGCCCGAAGGACCGCGCACCTGGTGCATGACCCGCAAGCCCGGTGCCTGAAATCAACCTCTG
GATTACAAAATTTGTGGGTAAACTTGTTTATTGCAGCTTATAATGGTTACAAATAAAGCAATAGCATCAC
AAATTTCACAAATAAAGCATTTTTTTCACTGCATTCTAGTTGTGGTTTGTCCAAACTCATCAATGTATCT
TATCATGTCTGGAATTGACTCAAATGATGTCAATTAGTCTATCAGAAGCTCATCTGGTCTCCCTTCCGGG
GGACAAGACATCCCTGTTTAATATTTAAACAGCAGTGTTCCCAAACTGGGTTCTTATATCCCTTGCTCTG
GTCAACCAGGTTGCAGGGTTTCCTGTCCTCACAGGAACGAAGTCCCTAAAGAAACAGTGGCAGCCAGGTT
TAGCCCCGGAATTGACTGGATTCCTTTTTTAGGGCCCATTGGTATGGCTTTTTCCCCGTATCCCCCCAGG
TGTCTGCAGGCTCAAAGAGCAGCGAGAAGCGTTCAGAGGAAAGCGATCCCGTGCCACCTTCCCCGTGCCC
GGGCTGTCCCCGCACGCTGCCGGCTCGGGGATGCGGGGGGAGCGCCGGACCGGAGCGGAGCCCCGGGCGG
CTCGCTGCTGCCCCCTAGCGGGGGAGGGACGTAATTACATCCCTGGGGGCTTTGGGGGGGGGCTGTCCCT
GATATCTATAACAAGAAAATATATATATAATAAGTTATCACGTAAGTAGAACATGAAATAACAATATAAT
TATCGTATGAGTTAAATCTTAAAAGTCACGTAAAAGATAATCATGCGTCATTTTGACTCACGCGGTCGTT
ATAGTTCAAAATCAGTGACACTTACCGCATTGACAAGCACGCCTCACGGGAGCTCCAAGCGGCGACTGAG
ATGTCCTAAATGCACAGCGACGGATTCGCGCTATTTAGAAAGAGAGAGCAATATTTCAAGAATGCATGCG
TCAATTTTACGCAGACTATCTTTCTAGGGTTAATCTAGCTGCATCAGGATCATATCGTCGGGTCTTTTTT
CCGGCTCAGTCATCGCCCAAGCTGGCGCTATCTGGGCATCGGGGAGGAAGAAGCCCGTGCCTTTTCCCGC
GAGGTTGAAGCGGCATGGAAAGAGTTTGCCGAGGATGACTGCTGCTGCATTGACGTTGAGCGAAAACGCA
CGTTTACCATGATGATTCGGGAAGGTGTGGCCATGCACGCCTTTAACGGTGAACTGTTCGTTCAGGCCAC
CTGGGATACCAGTTCGTCGCGGCTTTTCCGGACACAGTTCCGGATGGTCAGCCCGAAGCGCATCAGCAAC
CCGAACAATACCGGCGACAGCCGGAACTGCCGTGCCGGTGTGCAGATTAATGACAGCGGTGCGGCGCTGG
GATATTACGTCAGCGAGGACGGGTATCCTGGCTGGATGCCGCAGAAATGGACATGGATACCCCGTGAGTT
ACCCGGCGGGCGCGCTTGGCGTAATCATGGTCATAGCTGTTTCCTGTGTGAAATTGTTATCCGCTCACAA
TTCCACACAACATACGAGCCGGAAGCATAAAGTGTAAAGCCTGGGGTGCCTAATGAGTGAGCTAACTCAC
ATTAATTGCGTTGCGCTCACTGCCCGCTTTCCAGTCGGGAAACCTGTCGTGCCAGCTGCATTAATGAATC
GGCCAACGCGCGGGGAGAGGCGGTTTGCGTATTGGGCGCTCTTCCGCTTCCTCGCTCACTGACTCGCTGC
GCTCGGTCGTTCGGCTGCGGCGAGCGGTATCAGCTCACTCAAAGGCGGTAATACGGTTATCCACAGAATC
AGGGGATAACGCAGGAAAGAACATGTGAGCAAAAGGCCAGCAAAAGGCCAGGAACCGTAAAAAGGCCGCG
TTGCTGGCGTTTTTCCATAGGCTCCGCCCCCCTGACGAGCATCACAAAAATCGACGCTCAAGTCAGAGGT
GGCGAAACCCGACAGGACTATAAAGATACCAGGCGTTTCCCCCTGGAAGCTCCCTCGTGCGCTCTCCTGT
TCCGACCCTGCCGCTTACCGGATACCTGTCCGCCTTTCTCCCTTCGGGAAGCGTGGCGCTTTCTCATAGC
TCACGCTGTAGGTATCTCAGTTCGGTGTAGGTCGTTCGCTCCAAGCTGGGCTGTGTGCACGAACCCCCCG
TTCAGCCCGACCGCTGCGCCTTATCCGGTAACTATCGTCTTGAGTCCAACCCGGTAAGACACGACTTATC
GCCACTGGCAGCAGCCACTGGTAACAGGATTAGCAGAGCGAGGTATGTAGGCGGTGCTACAGAGTTCTTG
AAGTGGTGGCCTAACTACGGCTACACTAGAAGAACAGTATTTGGTATCTGCGCTCTGCTGAAGCCAGTTA
CCTTCGGAAAAAGAGTTGGTAGCTCTTGATCCGGCAAACAAACCACCGCTGGTAGCGGTGGTTTTTTTGT
TTGCAAGCAGCAGATTACGCGCAGAAAAAAAGGATCTCAAGAAGATCCTTTGATCTTTTCTACGGGGTCT
GACGCTCAGTGGAACGAAAACTCACGTTAAGGGATTTTGGTCATGAGATTATCAAAAAGGATCTTCACCT
AGATCCTTTTAAATTAAAAATGAAGTTTTAAATCAATCTAAAGTATATATGAGTAAACTTGGTCTGACAG
TTACCAATGCTTAATCAGTGAGGCACCTATCTCAGCGATCTGTCTATTTCGTTCATCCATAGTTGCCTGA
CTCCCCGTCGTGTAGATAACTACGATACGGGAGGGCTTACCATCTGGCCCCAGTGCTGCAATGATACCGC
GAGACCCACGCTCACCGGCTCCAGATTTATCAGCAATAAACCAGCCAGCCGGAAGGGCCGAGCGCAGAAG
TGGTCCTGCAACTTTATCCGCCTCCATCCAGTCTATTAATTGTTGCCGGGAAGCTAGAGTAAGTAGTTCG
CCAGTTAATAGTTTGCGCAACGTTGTTGCCATTGCTACAGGCATCGTGGTGTCACGCTCGTCGTTTGGTA
TGGCTTCATTCAGCTCCGGTTCCCAACGATCAAGGCGAGTTACATGATCCCCCATGTTGTGCAAAAAAGC
GGTTAGCTCCTTCGGTCCTCCGATCGTTGTCAGAAGTAAGTTGGCCGCAGTGTTATCACTCATGGTTATG
GCAGCACTGCATAATTCTCTTACTGTCATGCCATCCGTAAGATGCTTTTCTGTGACTGGTGAGTACTCAA
CCAAGTCATTCTGAGAATAGTGTATGCGGCGACCGAGTTGCTCTTGCCCGGCGTCAATACGGGATAATAC
CGCGCCACATAGCAGAACTTTAAAAGTGCTCATCATTGGAAAACGTTCTTCGGGGCGAAAACTCTCAAGG
ATCTTACCGCTGTTGAGATCCAGTTCGATGTAACCCACTCGTGCACCCAACTGATCTTCAGCATCTTTTA
CTTTCACCAGCGTTTCTGGGTGAGCAAAAACAGGAAGGCAAAATGCCGCAAAAAAGGGAATAAGGGCGAC
ACGGAAATGTTGAATACTCATACTCTTCCTTTTTCAATATTATTGAAGCATTTATCAGGGTTATTGTCTC
ATGAGCGGATACATATTTGAATGTATTTAGAAAAATAAACAAATAGGGGTTCCGCGCACATTTCCCCGAA
AAGTGCCACCTAAATTGTAAGCGTTAATATTTTGTTAAAATTCGCGTTAAATTTTTGTTAAATCAGCTCA
TTTTTTAACCAATAGGCCGAAATCGGCAAAATCCCTTATAAATCAAAAGAATAGACCGAGATAGGGT
[37 nt withheld, positions 8258-8294]
AAAGAACGTGGACTCCAACGTCAAAGG
[49 nt withheld, positions 8322-8370]
T
[91 nt withheld, positions 8372-8462]
G
[124 nt withheld, positions 8464-8587]
CCCATTCGCCATTCAGGCTGCGCAACTGTTGGGAAGGGCGATCGGTGCGGGCCTCTTCGCTATTACGCCA
GCTGGCGAAAGGGGGATGTGCTGCAAGGCGATTAAGTTGGGTAACGCCAGGGTTTTCCCAGTCACGACGT
TGTAAAACGACGGCCAGTGAGCGCGCCTCGTTCATTCACGTTTTTGAACCCGTGGAGGACGGGCAGACTC
GCGGTGCAAATGTGTTTTACAGCGTGATGGAGCAGATGAAGATGCTCGACACGCTGCAGAACACGCAGCT
AGATTAACCCTAGAAAGATAATCATATTGTGACGTACGTTAAAGATAATCATGTGTAAAATTGACGCATG
TGTTTTATCGGTCTGTATATCGAGGTTTATTTATTAATTTGAATAGATATTAAGTTTTATTATATTTACA
CTTACATACTAATAATAAATTCAACAAACAATTTATTTATGTTTATTTATTTATTAAAAAAAACAAAAAC
TCAAAATTTCTTCTATAAAGTAACAAAACTTTTATGAGGGACAGCCCCCCCCCAAAGCCCCCAGGGATGT
AATTACGTCCCTCCCCCGCTAGGGGGCAGCAGCGAGCCGCCCGGGGCTCCGCTCCGGTCCGGCGCTCCCC
CCGCATCCCCGAGCCGGCAGCGTGCGGGGACAGCCCGGGCACGGGGAAGGTGGCACGGGATCGCTTTCCT
CTGAACGCTTCTCGCTGCTCTTTGAGCCTGCAGACACCTGGGGGGATACGGGGAAAAGGCCTCCACGGCC
ACTAGTCTTTCGTCTTCAAGAATTCCTCGAGTTTACTCCCTATCAGTGATAGAGAACGTATGAAGAGTTT
ACTCCCTATCAGTGATAGAGAACGTATGCAGACTTTACTCCCTATCAGTGATAGAGAACGTATAAGGAGT
TTACTCCCTATCAGTGATAGAGAACGTATGACCAGTTTACTCCCTATCAGTGATAGAGAACGTATCTACA
GTTTACTCCCTATCAGTGATAGAGAACGTATATCCAGTTTACTCCCTATCAGTGATAGAGAACGTATAAG
CTTTAGGCGTGTACGGTGGGCGCCTATAAAAGCAGAGCTCGTTTAGTGAACCGTCAGATCGCCTGGAGCA
ATTCCACAACACTTTTGTCTTATACCAACTTTCCGTACCACTTCCTACCCTCGTAAAGGTCTAGAG
Features (pLannotate 1.2.2; 26 found; start..end, strand, type, name):
     24..1748    +  CDS            OsTIR1: rice transport inhibitor response 1 protein F-box protein that mediates auxin-dependent interaction of a ubiquitin ligase with an auxin-inducible degron (Tan et al., 2007)
   1773..1925    +  CDS            13xMyc (fragment): 13 tandem Myc epitope tags
   2024..2072    +  polyA_signal   HSV TK poly(A) signal: herpes simplex virus thymidine kinase polyadenylation signal (Cole and Stacy, 1985)
   2163..2179    -  polyA_signal   bGH poly(A) signal (fragment): bovine growth hormone polyadenylation signal
   2303..2514    +  promoter       EF-1α core promoter: core promoter for human elongation factor EF-1α
   2527..2795    +  LTR            5' LTR (truncated): truncated 5' long terminal repeat (LTR) from human T-cell leukemia virus (HTLV) type 1
   2829..3526    +  CDS            rtTA3 (fragment): reverse tetracycline transactivator 3 activates expression from Tet-responsive promoters in the presence of doxycycline
   3456..3566    +  CDS            VP48: 3 tandem repeats of the minimal activation domain of herpes simplex virus VP16 (Cheng et al., 2013)
   3627..3674    +  CDS            PuroR (fragment): puromycin N-acetyltransferase; pac from Streptomyces alboniger; confers resistance to puromycin
   3675..4478    +  CDS            NeoR/KanR: aminoglycoside phosphotransferase from Tn5; aph(3')-II (or nptII); confers resistance to neomycin, kanamycin, and G418 (Geneticin®)
   4479..4538    +  CDS            PuroR (fragment): puromycin N-acetyltransferase; pac from Streptomyces alboniger; confers resistance to puromycin
   4539..4566    +  misc_feature   WPRE (fragment): woodchuck hepatitis virus posttranscriptional regulatory element
   4571..4692    +  polyA_signal   SV40 poly(A) signal: SV40 polyadenylation signal
   4710..4802    +  ncRNA          G-CSF SLDE: Accession: RF00183 - G-CSF factor stem-loop destabilising element (SLDE)
   5499..5966    +  CDS            B (fragment): PORTL_LAMBD - Experimental evidence at protein level: Swiss-Prot protein existence level 1. Forms the portal vertex of the capsid (PubMed:6228056, PubMed:6232391). This portal plays critical roles in head assembly, genome packaging, neck/tail attachment, and genome ejection (Probable). The portal protein multimerizes as a single ring-shaped homododecamer arranged around a central channel (PubMed:6232391). Binds to the terminase subunits to form the packaging machine (PubMed:7799432). From Escherichia phage lambda (Bacteriophage lambda).
   6004..6020    -  protein_bind   lac operator: The lac repressor binds to the lac operator to inhibit transcription in E. coli. This inhibition can be relieved by adding lactose or isopropyl-β-D-thiogalactopyranoside (IPTG). lac repressor encoded by lacI
   6028..6058    -  promoter       lac promoter: promoter for the E. coli lac operon
   6073..6094    -  protein_bind   CAP binding site: CAP binding activates transcription in the presence of cAMP. E. coli catabolite activator protein
   6107..6199    -  CDS            lacI (fragment): lac repressor; lacI; The lac repressor binds to the lac operator to inhibit transcription in E. coli. This inhibition can be relieved by adding lactose or isopropyl-β-D-thiogalactopyranoside (IPTG).
   6382..6970    -  rep_origin     ori: high-copy-number ColE1/pMB1/pBR322/pUC origin of replication
   7141..8001    -  CDS            AmpR: β-lactamase; bla; confers resistance to ampicillin, carbenicillin, and related antibiotics
   8002..8106    -  promoter       AmpR promoter: bla
   8159..8587    -  rep_origin     f1 ori (sequence partly withheld): f1 bacteriophage origin of replication; arrow indicates direction of (+) strand synthesis
   8592..8747    -  CDS            lacZα (fragment): LacZα fragment of β-galactosidase; lacZ fragment
   8749..8868    +  CDS            B (fragment): PORTL_LAMBD - Experimental evidence at protein level: Swiss-Prot protein existence level 1. Forms the portal vertex of the capsid (PubMed:6228056, PubMed:6232391). This portal plays critical roles in head assembly, genome packaging, neck/tail attachment, and genome ejection (Probable). The portal protein multimerizes as a single ring-shaped homododecamer arranged around a central channel (PubMed:6232391). Binds to the terminase subunits to form the packaging machine (PubMed:7799432). From Escherichia phage lambda (Bacteriophage lambda).
   9386..9764    +  promoter       TRE3G promoter: 3rd-generation Tet-responsive promoter that can be activated by binding of Tet-On® 3G
