[The description below was written by a language model from this plasmid's Addgene catalogue record and pLannotate feature annotations shown in this document.]
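Description:
C278 is a piggyBac transposon donor plasmid for mammalian expression, designed to place multiple genomic copies of the rice auxin receptor F-box protein OsTIR1 into cultured cells. When supplied with piggyBac transposase, the cargo between the transposon ends is expected to be cut out and pasted into the genome. The automated annotation does not mark the piggyBac terminal repeats, so their positions cannot be read from the feature table. In bacteria the plasmid replicates from a high-copy ColE1/pUC-type origin and is selected with ampicillin through the β-lactamase gene. An f1 origin and remnants of lac/lacZα cloning sequence are also present, along with short fragments matching phage lambda sequence that appear to be backbone carry-over.

The circular map places a TRE3G Tet-responsive promoter directly upstream of the OsTIR1 coding sequence. OsTIR1 carries a C-terminal Myc tag (annotated as a fragment of a tandem Myc array) and is followed by an HSV TK polyadenylation signal. A second cassette uses the EF-1α core promoter with the HTLV-1 truncated 5' LTR segment to drive a reverse tetracycline transactivator (annotated as rtTA3 with VP16-derived activation repeats), followed by a neomycin phosphotransferase gene and an SV40 poly(A) signal. Small puromycin-resistance fragments flanking NeoR suggest that the marker was swapped into an earlier puromycin version. The layout therefore implies doxycycline-inducible OsTIR1 expression with G418 selection of integrants, although the catalogue entry itself does not mention inducibility. OsTIR1 recruits proteins tagged with an auxin-inducible degron to a ubiquitin ligase in the presence of auxin, so cells carrying this construct can be used for auxin-triggered depletion of such tagged proteins.
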