Addgene plasmid #174356: C278
Purpose: For introducing multiple copies of OsTIR1 with the piggyBac system
Depositing lab: David Bartel. Depositing organization: Whitehead Institute for Biomedical Research. Publication: The molecular basis of coupling between poly(A)-tail length and translational efficiency. Xiang K, Bartel DP. Elife. 2021 Jul 2;10. pii: 66493. doi: 10.7554/eLife.66493. PubMed 34213414.
Backbone
  Vector backbone: PiggyBac
  Vector type: Mammalian Expression
  Selectable markers: Neomycin (select with G418)
Growth in bacteria
  Bacterial resistance: Ampicillin, 100 μg/mL
  Growth temperature: 30°C
  Growth strain: NEB Stable
  Copy number: Unknown
Gene/Insert
  Gene/Insert name: OsTIR1
  Tag / fusion protein: Myc (C terminal on insert)
Terms and licenses: Academic/Nonprofit Terms; Industry Terms: Not Available to Industry
How to cite: C278 was a gift from David Bartel (Addgene plasmid # 174356 ; http://n2t.net/addgene:174356 ; RRID:Addgene_174356)
